>Addgene plasmid #144863 | TFORF3387 | addgene full sequence | sequence record 404437 | Addgene NGS Result
TTAATGTAGTCTTATGCAATACTCTTGTAGTCTTGCAACATGGTAACGATGAGTTAGCAACATGCCTTAC
AAGGAGAGAAAAAGCACCGTGCATGCCGATTGGTGGAAGTAAGGTGGTACGATCGTGCCTTATTAGGAAG
GCAACAGACGGGTCTGACATGGATTGGACGAACCACTGAATTGCCGCATTGCAGAGATATTGTATTTAAG
TGCCTAGCTCGATACATAAACGGGTCTCTCTGGTTAGACCAGATCTGAGCCTGGGAGCTCTCTGGCTAAC
TAGGGAACCCACTGCTTAAGCCTCAATAAAGCTTGCCTTGAGTGCTTCAAGTAGTGTGTGCCCGTCTGTT
GTGTGACTCTGGTAACTAGAGATCCCTCAGACCCTTTTAGTCAGTGTGGAAAATCTCTAGCAGTGGCGCC
CGAACAGGGACTTGAAAGCGAAAGGGAAACCAGAGGAGCTCTCTCGACGCAGGACTCGGCTTGCTGAAGC
GCGCACGGCAAGAGGCGAGGGGCGGCGACTGGTGAGTACGCCAAAAATTTTGACTAGCGGAGGCTAGAAG
GAGAGAGATGGGTGCGAGAGCGTCAGTATTAAGCGGGGGAGAATTAGATCGCGATGGGAAAAAATTCGGT
TAAGGCCAGGGGGAAAGAAAAAATATAAATTAAAACATATAGTATGGGCAAGCAGGGAGCTAGAACGATT
CGCAGTTAATCCTGGCCTGTTAGAAACATCAGAAGGCTGTAGACAAATACTGGGACAGCTACAACCATCC
CTTCAGACAGGATCAGAAGAACTTAGATCATTATATAATACAGTAGCAACCCTCTATTGTGTGCATCAAA
GGATAGAGATAAAAGACACCAAGGAAGCTTTAGACAAGATAGAGGAAGAGCAAAACAAAAGTAAGACCAC
CGCACAGCAAGCGGCCGCTGATCTTCAGACCTGGAGGAGGAGATATGAGGGACAATTGGAGAAGTGAATT
ATATAAATATAAAGTAGTAAAAATTGAACCATTAGGAGTAGCACCCACCAAGGCAAAGAGAAGAGTGGTG
CAGAGAGAAAAAAGAGCAGTGGGAATAGGAGCTTTGTTCCTTGGGTTCTTGGGAGCAGCAGGAAGCACTA
TGGGCGCAGCGTCAATGACGCTGACGGTACAGGCCAGACAATTATTGTCTGGTATAGTGCAGCAGCAGAA
CAATTTGCTGAGGGCTATTGAGGCGCAACAGCATCTGTTGCAACTCACAGTCTGGGGCATCAAGCAGCTC
CAGGCAAGAATCCTGGCTGTGGAAAGATACCTAAAGGATCAACAGCTCCTGGGGATTTGGGGTTGCTCTG
GAAAACTCATTTGCACCACTGCTGTGCCTTGGAATGCTAGTTGGAGTAATAAATCTCTGGAACAGATTTG
GAATCACACGACCTGGATGGAGTGGGACAGAGAAATTAACAATTACACAAGCTTAATACACTCCTTAATT
GAAGAATCGCAAAACCAGCAAGAAAAGAATGAACAAGAATTATTGGAATTAGATAAATGGGCAAGTTTGT
GGAATTGGTTTAACATAACAAATTGGCTGTGGTATATAAAATTATTCATAATGATAGTAGGAGGCTTGGT
AGGTTTAAGAATAGTTTTTGCTGTACTTTCTATAGTGAATAGAGTTAGGCAGGGATATTCACCATTATCG
TTTCAGACCCACCTCCCAACCCCGAGGGGACCCATGCATTGCATCTCAATTAGTCAGCAACCAGGTGTGG
AAAGTCCCCAGGCTCCCCAGCAGGCAGAAGTATGCAAAGCATGCGTCTCAATTAGTCAGCAACCATAGTC
CCGCCCCTAACTCCGCCCATCCCGCCCCTAACTCCGCCCAGTTCCGCCCATTCTCCGCCCCATGGCTGAC
TAATTTTTTTTATTTATGCAGAGGCCGAGGCCGCCTCGGCCTCTGAGCTATTCCAGAAGTAGTGAGGAGG
CTTTTTTGGAGGCCTAGGCTTTTGCAAAAAGCTTTCTAGAGGTACCACCGGAGCTTACCATGACCGAGTA
CAAGCCCACGGTGCGCCTCGCCACCCGCGACGACGTCCCCAGGGCCGTACGCACCCTCGCCGCCGCGTTC
GCCGACTACCCCGCCACGCGCCACACCGTCGATCCGGACCGCCACATCGAGCGGGTCACCGAGCTGCAAG
AACTCTTCCTCACGCGCGTCGGGCTCGACATCGGCAAGGTGTGGGTCGCGGACGACGGCGCCGCCGTGGC
GGTCTGGACCACGCCGGAGAGCGTCGAAGCGGGGGCGGTGTTCGCCGAGATCGGCCCGCGCATGGCCGAG
TTGAGCGGTTCCCGGCTGGCCGCGCAGCAACAGATGGAAGGCCTCCTGGCGCCGCACCGGCCCAAGGAGC
CCGCGTGGTTCCTGGCCACCGTCGGCGTCTCGCCCGACCACCAGGGCAAGGGTCTGGGCAGCGCCGTCGT
GCTCCCCGGAGTGGAGGCGGCCGAGCGCGCCGGGGTGCCCGCCTTCCTGGAGACCTCCGCGCCCCGCAAC
CTCCCCTTCTACGAGCGGCTCGGCTTCACCGTCACCGCCGACGTCGAGGTGCCCGAAGGACCGCGCACCT
GGTGCATGACCCGCAAGCCCGGTGCCAGTTAACGAATTCTAGATCTTGAGACAAATGGCAGTATTCATCC
ACAATTTTAAAAGAAAAGGGGGGATTGGGGGGTACAGTGCAGGGGAAAGAATAGTAGACATAATAGCAAC
AGACATACAAACTAAAGAATTACAAAAACAAATTACAAAAATTCAAAATTTTCGGGTTTATTACAGGGAC
AGCAGAGATCCACTTTGGCGCCGGCTCGAGGCCTGCAGGTGCAAAGATGGATAAAGTTTTAAACAGAGAG
GAATCTTTGCAGCTAATGGACCTTCTAGGTCTTGAAAGGAGTGGGAATTGGCTCCGGTGCCCGTCAGTGG
GCAGAGCGCACATCGCCCACAGTCCCCGAGAAGTTGGGGGGAGGGGTCGGCAATTGAACCGGTGCCTAGA
GAAGGTGGCGCGGGGTAAACTGGGAAAGTGATGTCGTGTACTGGCTCCGCCTTTTTCCCGAGGGTGGGGG
AGAACCGTATATAAGTGCAGTAGTCGCCGTGAACGTTCTTTTTCGCAACGGGTTTGCCGCCAGAACACAG
GTAAGTGCCGTGTGTGGTTCCCGCGGGCCTGGCCTCTTTACGGGTTATGGCCCTTGCGTGCCTTGAATTA
CTTCCACCTGGCTGCAGTACGTGATTCTTGATCCCGAGCTTCGGGTTGGAAGTGGGTGGGAGAGTTCGAG
GCCTTGCGCTTAAGGAGCCCCTTCGCCTCGTGCTTGAGTTGAGGCCTGGCCTGGGCGCTGGGGCCGCCGC
GTGCGAATCTGGTGGCACCTTCGCGCCTGTCTCGCTGCTTTCGATAAGTCTCTAGCCATTTAAAATTTTT
GATGACCTGCTGCGACGCTTTTTTTCTGGCAAGATAGTCTTGTAAATGCGGGCCAAGATCTGCACACTGG
TATTTCGGTTTTTGGGGCCGCGGGCGGCGACGGGGCCCGTGCGTCCCAGCGCACATGTTCGGCGAGGCGG
GGCCTGCGAGCGCGGCCACCGAGAATCGGACGGGGGTAGTCTCAAGCTGGCCGGCCTGCTCTGGTGCCTG
GCCTCGCGCCGCCGTGTATCGCCCCGCCCTGGGCGGCAAGGCTGGCCCGGTCGGCACCAGTTGCGTGAGC
GGAAAGATGGCCGCTTCCCGGCCCTGCTGCAGGGAGCTCAAAATGGAGGACGCGGCGCTCGGGAGAGCGG
GCGGGTGAGTCACCCACACAAAGGAAAAGGGCCTTTCCGTCCTCAGCCGTCGCTTCATGTGACTCCACGG
AGTACCGGGCGCCGTCCAGGCACCTCGATTAGTTCTCGAGCTTTTGGAGTACGTCGTCTTTAGGTTGGGG
GGAGGGGTTTTATGCGATGGAGTTTCCCCACACTGAGTGGGTGGAGACTGAAGTTAGGCCAGCTTGGCAC
TTGATGTAATTCTCCTTGGAATTTGCCCTTTTTGAGTTTGGATCTTGGTTCATTCTCAAGCCTCAGACAG
TGGTTCAAAGTTTTTTTCTTCCATTTCAGGTGTCGTGAGGCTAGCATCGATTGATCAACAAGTTTGTACA
AAAAAGTTGGCACCATGGCGGCAGCAGCCGCTCTGAGGGCGCCTGCTCAGGTTGTTGGCATGGAGGGGAA
GATGAGGCAGCACCTTCTAAGCAGAGCACGTGTATACATATATACAAAGACCAGGGAGGTCATAGTGGAG
AAAGGCCTTATGAGTGTGGGGAATATAGGAAATTATTTAAGAACAAGTCCTGCCTCACTGAACCCAGAAG
AGATCACAAACACAGGAATGTTCGCACTGGAGAAAGGCCTTATGAGTGCAGCAAATATGGGAAATTATTT
CACCAAAAGCCTACACTCCATATTCATGAGAGATTTCATACTGGGCAAAAGACCTATGAGTGCAGTGAGT
GTGGAAAATCATTTCACCAAAGCTCTTCACTCTTGCAGCGTCAGACACTTCACACTAGAGAAAGGCCTTA
TGAGTGTATTGAATGTGGGAAAGCCTTTGCTGAAAAGTCCAGTCTCATTAACCACAGGAAAGTTCACTCT
GGAGCAAAGCGTTATGAATGCAATGAATGTGGGAAGTCCTTTGCTTATACATCTAGTCTCATTAAACACA
GGAGGATTCACACTGGAGAGAGGCCTTATGAGTGCAGTGAATGTGGGAGATCCTTTGCTGAAAACTCCAG
TCTTATTAAACACTTTGCCAACTTTCTTGTACAAAGTGGTTGATATCGGTAAGCCTATCCCTAACCCTCT
CCTCGGTCTCGATTCTACGTAGTAATGAACTAGTCCGTAACTTGAAAGTATTTCGATTTCTTGGCTTTAT
ATATCTTGTGGAAAGGACGAGCTGTTGTGTGTCATCCAGCATCAACGCGTTAAGTCGACAATCAACCTCT
GGATTACAAAATTTGTGAAAGATTGACTGGTATTCTTAACTATGTTGCTCCTTTTACGCTATGTGGATAC
GCTGCTTTAATGCCTTTGTATCATGCTATTGCTTCCCGTATGGCTTTCATTTTCTCCTCCTTGTATAAAT
CCTGGTTGCTGTCTCTTTATGAGGAGTTGTGGCCCGTTGTCAGGCAACGTGGCGTGGTGTGCACTGTGTT
TGCTGACGCAACCCCCACTGGTTGGGGCATTGCCACCACCTGTCAGCTCCTTTCCGGGACTTTCGCTTTC
CCCCTCCCTATTGCCACGGCGGAACTCATCGCCGCCTGCCTTGCCCGCTGCTGGACAGGGGCTCGGCTGT
TGGGCACTGACAATTCCGTGGTGTTGTCGGGGAAATCATCGTCCTTTCCTTGGCTGCTCGCCTGTGTTGC
CACCTGGATTCTGCGCGGGACGTCCTTCTGCTACGTCCCTTCGGCCCTCAATCCAGCGGACCTTCCTTCC
CGCGGCCTGCTGCCGGCTCTGCGGCCTCTTCCGCGTCTTCGCCTTCGCCCTCAGACGAGTCGGATCTCCC
TTTGGGCCGCCTCCCCGCGTCGACTTTAAGACCAATGACTTACAAGGCAGCTGTAGATCTTAGCCACTTT
TTAAAAGAAAAGGGGGGACTGGAAGGGCTAATTCACTCCCAACGAAGACAAGATCTGCTTTTTGCTTGTA
CTGGGTCTCTCTGGTTAGACCAGATCTGAGCCTGGGAGCTCTCTGGCTAACTAGGGAACCCACTGCTTAA
GCCTCAATAAAGCTTGCCTTGAGTGCTTCAAGTAGTGTGTGCCCGTCTGTTGTGTGACTCTGGTAACTAG
AGATCCCTCAGACCCTTTTAGTCAGTGTGGAAAATCTCTAGCAGTACGTATAGTAGTTCATGTCATCTTA
TTATTCAGTATTTATAACTTGCAAAGAAATGAATATCAGAGAGTGAGAGGAACTTGTTTATTGCAGCTTA
TAATGGTTACAAATAAAGCAATAGCATCACAAATTTCACAAATAAAGCATTTTTTTCACTGCATTCTAGT
TGTGGTTTGTCCAAACTCATCAATGTATCTTATCATGTCTGGCTCTAGCTATCCCGCCCCTAACTCCGCC
CATCCCGCCCCTAACTCCGCCCAGTTCCGCCCATTCTCCGCCCCATGGCTGACTAATTTTTTTTATTTAT
GCAGAGGCCGAGGCCGCCTCGGCCTCTGAGCTATTCCAGAAGTAGTGAGGAGGCTTTTTTGGAGGCCTAG
GGACGTACCCAATTCGCCCTATAGTGAGTCGTATTACGCGCGCTCACTGGCCGTCGTTTTACAACGTCGT
GACTGGGAAAACCCTGGCGTTACCCAACTTAATCGCCTTGCAGCACATCCCCCTTTCGCCAGCTGGCGTA
ATAGCGAAGAGGCCCGCACCGATCGCCCTTCCCAACAGTTGCGCAGCCTGAATGGCGAATGGG
[124 nt withheld, positions 6434-6557]
C
[91 nt withheld, positions 6559-6649]
A
[49 nt withheld, positions 6651-6699]
CCTTTGACGTTGGAGTCCACGTTCTTT
[37 nt withheld, positions 6727-6763]
ACCCTATCTCGGTCTATTCTTTTGATTTATAAGGGATTTTGCCGATTTCGGCCTATTGGTTAAAAAATGA
GCTGATTTAACAAAAATTTAACGCGAATTTTAACAAAATATTAACGCTTACAATTTAGGTGGCACTTTTC
GGGGAAATGTGCGCGGAACCCCTATTTGTTTATTTTTCTAAATACATTCAAATATGTATCCGCTCATGAG
ACAATAACCCTGATAAATGCTTCAATAATATTGAAAAAGGAAGAGTATGAGTATTCAACATTTCCGTGTC
GCCCTTATTCCCTTTTTTGCGGCATTTTGCCTTCCTGTTTTTGCTCACCCAGAAACGCTGGTGAAAGTAA
AAGATGCTGAAGATCAGTTGGGTGCACGAGTGGGTTACATCGAACTGGATCTCAACAGCGGTAAGATCCT
TGAGAGTTTTCGCCCCGAAGAACGTTTTCCAATGATGAGCACTTTTAAAGTTCTGCTATGTGGCGCGGTA
TTATCCCGTATTGACGCCGGGCAAGAGCAACTCGGTCGCCGCATACACTATTCTCAGAATGACTTGGTTG
AGTACTCACCAGTCACAGAAAAGCATCTTACGGATGGCATGACAGTAAGAGAATTATGCAGTGCTGCCAT
AACCATGAGTGATAACACTGCGGCCAACTTACTTCTGACAACGATCGGAGGACCGAAGGAGCTAACCGCT
TTTTTGCACAACATGGGGGATCATGTAACTCGCCTTGATCGTTGGGAACCGGAGCTGAATGAAGCCATAC
CAAACGACGAGCGTGACACCACGATGCCTGTAGCAATGGCAACAACGTTGCGCAAACTATTAACTGGCGA
ACTACTTACTCTAGCTTCCCGGCAACAATTAATAGACTGGATGGAGGCGGATAAAGTTGCAGGACCACTT
CTGCGCTCGGCCCTTCCGGCTGGCTGGTTTATTGCTGATAAATCTGGAGCCGGTGAGCGTGGGTCTCGCG
GTATCATTGCAGCACTGGGGCCAGATGGTAAGCCCTCCCGTATCGTAGTTATCTACACGACGGGGAGTCA
GGCAACTATGGATGAACGAAATAGACAGATCGCTGAGATAGGTGCCTCACTGATTAAGCATTGGTAACTG
TCAGACCAAGTTTACTCATATATACTTTAGATTGATTTAAAACTTCATTTTTAATTTAAAAGGATCTAGG
TGAAGATCCTTTTTGATAATCTCATGACCAAAATCCCTTAACGTGAGTTTTCGTTCCACTGAGCGTCAGA
CCCCGTAGAAAAGATCAAAGGATCTTCTTGAGATCCTTTTTTTCTGCGCGTAATCTGCTGCTTGCAAACA
AAAAAACCACCGCTACCAGCGGTGGTTTGTTTGCCGGATCAAGAGCTACCAACTCTTTTTCCGAAGGTAA
CTGGCTTCAGCAGAGCGCAGATACCAAATACTGTTCTTCTAGTGTAGCCGTAGTTAGGCCACCACTTCAA
GAACTCTGTAGCACCGCCTACATACCTCGCTCTGCTAATCCTGTTACCAGTGGCTGCTGCCAGTGGCGAT
AAGTCGTGTCTTACCGGGTTGGACTCAAGACGATAGTTACCGGATAAGGCGCAGCGGTCGGGCTGAACGG
GGGGTTCGTGCACACAGCCCAGCTTGGAGCGAACGACCTACACCGAACTGAGATACCTACAGCGTGAGCT
ATGAGAAAGCGCCACGCTTCCCGAAGGGAGAAAGGCGGACAGGTATCCGGTAAGCGGCAGGGTCGGAACA
GGAGAGCGCACGAGGGAGCTTCCAGGGGGAAACGCCTGGTATCTTTATAGTCCTGTCGGGTTTCGCCACC
TCTGACTTGAGCGTCGATTTTTGTGATGCTCGTCAGGGGGGCGGAGCCTATGGAAAAACGCCAGCAACGC
GGCCTTTTTACGGTTCCTGGCCTTTTGCTGGCCTTTTGCTCACATGTTCTTTCCTGCGTTATCCCCTGAT
TCTGTGGATAACCGTATTACCGCCTTTGAGTGAGCTGATACCGCTCGCCGCAGCCGAACGACCGAGCGCA
GCGAGTCAGTGAGCGAGGAAGCGGAAGAGCGCCCAATACGCAAACCGCCTCTCCCCGCGCGTTGGCCGAT
TCATTAATGCAGCTGGCACGACAGGTTTCCCGACTGGAAAGCGGGCAGTGAGCGCAACGCAATTAATGTG
AGTTAGCTCACTCATTAGGCACCCCAGGCTTTACACTTTATGCTTCCGGCTCGTATGTTGTGTGGAATTG
TGAGCGGATAACAATTTCACACAGGAAACAGCTATGACCATGATTACGCCAAGCGCGCAATTAACCCTCA
CTAAAGGGAACAAAAGCTGGAGCTGCAAGC
Features (pLannotate 1.2.2; 34 found; start..end, strand, type, name):
      5..231     +  promoter       RSV promoter: Rous sarcoma virus enhancer/promoter
    232..412     +  LTR            5' LTR (truncated): truncated 5' long terminal repeat (LTR) from HIV-1
    459..584     +  misc_feature   HIV-1 Ψ: packaging signal of human immunodeficiency virus type 1
    568..931     +  CDS            HIV-1 gag (fragment): gag protein from human immunodeficiency virus 1; gag
   1077..1310    +  misc_feature   RRE: The Rev response element (RRE) of HIV-1 allows for Rev-dependent mRNA export from the nucleus to the cytoplasm.
   1687..1713    +  CDS            Rev (fragment): human immunodeficiency virus 1 (HIV-1) Rev protein; rev; enhances nuclear export of unspliced and incompletely spliced viral mRNAs
   1720..1743    +  promoter       SV40 promoter (fragment): SV40 early promoter
   1744..1815    +  promoter       SV40 promoter (fragment): SV40 enhancer and early promoter
   1839..1974    +  rep_origin     SV40 ori: SV40 origin of replication
   2020..2616    +  CDS            PuroR (fragment): puromycin N-acetyltransferase; pac from Streptomyces; confers resistance to puromycin
   2665..2782    +  misc_feature   cPPT/CTS: central polypurine tract and central termination sequence of HIV-1
   2847..2913    +  CDS            small t antigen (fragment): SV40 (simian virus 40) small t antigen
   2920..4098    +  promoter       EF-1α promoter: strong constitutive promoter for human elongation factor EF-1α
   4119..4136    +  protein_bind   attB1 (fragment): mutant version of attB; core recombination site for the Gateway® BP reaction BP Clonase™
   4180..4446    +  CDS            ZNF586 (fragment): ZN586_HUMAN - Experimental evidence at transcript level: Swiss-Prot protein existence level 2. May be involved in transcriptional regulation. From Homo sapiens (Human).
   4782..4799    -  protein_bind   attB2 (fragment): mutant version of attB; core recombination site for the Gateway® BP reaction BP Clonase™
   4808..4849    +  CDS            V5 tag: epitope tag from simian virus 5
   4865..4918    +  promoter       U6 promoter (fragment): RNA polymerase III promoter for human U6 snRNA
   4960..5548    +  misc_feature   WPRE: woodchuck hepatitis virus posttranscriptional regulatory element
   5599..5618    +  misc_feature   cPPT/CTS (fragment): central polypurine tract and central termination sequence of HIV-1
   5620..5853    +  LTR            3' LTR (ΔU3): self-inactivating 3' long terminal repeat (LTR) from HIV-1
   5931..6052    +  polyA_signal   SV40 poly(A) signal: SV40 polyadenylation signal
   6092..6227    +  rep_origin     SV40 ori: SV40 origin of replication
   6248..6266    -  promoter       T7 promoter: promoter for bacteriophage T7 RNA polymerase
   6274..6429    +  CDS            lacZα (fragment): LacZα fragment of β-galactosidase; lacZ fragment
   6434..6862    +  rep_origin     f1 ori (sequence partly withheld): f1 bacteriophage origin of replication; arrow indicates direction of (+) strand synthesis
   6915..7019    +  promoter       AmpR promoter: bla
   7020..7880    +  CDS            AmpR: β-lactamase; bla; confers resistance to ampicillin, carbenicillin, and related antibiotics
   8051..8639    +  rep_origin     ori: high-copy-number ColE1/pMB1/pBR322/pUC origin of replication
   8822..8914    +  CDS            lacI (fragment): lac repressor; lacI; The lac repressor binds to the lac operator to inhibit transcription in E. coli. This inhibition can be relieved by adding lactose or isopropyl-β-D-thiogalactopyranoside (IPTG).
   8927..8948    +  protein_bind   CAP binding site: CAP binding activates transcription in the presence of cAMP. E. coli catabolite activator protein
   8963..8993    +  promoter       lac promoter: promoter for the E. coli lac operon
   9001..9017    +  protein_bind   lac operator: The lac repressor binds to the lac operator to inhibit transcription in E. coli. This inhibition can be relieved by adding lactose or isopropyl-β-D-thiogalactopyranoside (IPTG). lac repressor encoded by lacI
   9062..9080    +  promoter       T3 promoter: promoter for bacteriophage T3 RNA polymerase
