[The description below was written by a language model from this plasmid's Addgene catalogue record and pLannotate feature annotations shown in this document.]
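Description:
TFORF3387 is a lentiviral mammalian expression plasmid built on the pLX_TRC317 backbone and carrying the human zinc-finger gene ZNF586 as one member of a barcoded transcription factor ORF collection. It is maintained in E. coli through a high-copy ColE1/pUC-type origin with ampicillin selection (AmpR under its own bla promoter). It also retains an f1 origin and residual lac/lacZα, T7 and T3 elements from the parental cloning vector. The sequenced record is 9,103 nt, consistent with the stated backbone plus an insert of roughly 0.8 kb. The depositor warns that the plasmid can recombine in bacteria, as is common for LTR-containing vectors.

The viral portion follows a third-generation, self-inactivating design. An RSV promoter drives a truncated HIV-1 5' LTR, followed by the Ψ packaging signal with a gag fragment, the RRE for Rev-dependent export, a cPPT/CTS, WPRE to enhance transcript expression, and a ΔU3 3' LTR, with an SV40 poly(A) signal downstream. Within the transferred region, an SV40 early promoter drives puromycin N-acetyltransferase for selecting transduced cells. Downstream, the EF-1α promoter drives the ZNF586 ORF, which was inserted by Gateway cloning and is flanked by attB1 and attB2 remnants, with a C-terminal V5 epitope tag for detection. The annotation software matched only part of the ORF to ZNF586.

According to the record, each construct in the collection carries a unique 24-bp barcode, which is not annotated in the feature table. The barcode allows the overexpressed factor to be identified in pooled screens, such as those probing directed differentiation.
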