Addgene plasmid #144863: TFORF3387
Purpose: Lentiviral vector for overexpressing transcription factor ORFs with unique 24-bp barcodes. Barcodes facilitate identification of transcription factors in pooled screens.
Depositing lab: Feng Zhang. Depositing organization: Broad Institute. Publication: A transcription factor atlas of directed differentiation. Joung J, Ma S, Tay T, Geiger-Schuller KR, Kirchgatterer PC, Verdine VK, Guo B, Arias-Garcia MA, Allen WE, Singh A, Kuksenko O, Abudayyeh OO, Gootenberg JS, Fu Z, Macrae RK, Buenrostro JD, Regev A, Zhang F. Cell. 2023 Jan 5;186(1):209-229.e26. doi: 10.1016/j.cell.2022.11.026. PubMed 36608654.
Backbone
  Vector backbone: pLX_TRC317
  Backbone manufacturer: Broad Institute Genetic Perturbation Platform
  Backbone size w/o insert (bp): 8264
  Vector type: Mammalian Expression, Lentiviral
  Selectable markers: Puromycin
Growth in bacteria
  Bacterial resistance: Ampicillin, 100 μg/mL
  Growth temperature: 37°C
  Growth strain: NEB Stable
  Copy number: High Copy
Gene/Insert
  Gene/Insert name: ZNF586
  Species: H. sapiens (human)
  Insert size (bp): 839
  Entrez Gene: ZNF586
  Promoter: EF1a
  Tag / fusion protein: V5 (C terminal on insert)
  Cloning method: Gateway Cloning
  Sequencing primers: 5′ GGGTGGAGACTGAAGTTAGGCCAG; 3′ CACATAGCGTAAAAGGAGCAACATAG
Resource information
  A portion of this plasmid was derived from a plasmid made by: Broad Institute Genetic Perturbation Platform
Terms and licenses: Academic/Nonprofit Terms; Industry Terms: Not Available to Industry
Depositor comments: NM_001077426.2 Please test multiple small colonies in case of plasmid recombination. To make this collection available in a timely manner, a portion of this collection was not fully sequenced by Addgene. If an Addgene verified full plasmid sequence is not available, please contact us prior to placing an order to request the full sequence.
How to cite: TFORF3387 was a gift from Feng Zhang (Addgene plasmid # 144863 ; http://n2t.net/addgene:144863 ; RRID:Addgene_144863)
