>Addgene plasmid #144863 | TFORF3387 | depositor partial sequence | sequence record 286704 | Insert
ATCGATTGATCAACAAGTTTGTACAAAAAAGTTGGCACCATGGCGGCAGCAGCCGCTCTGAGGGCGCCTG
CTCAGGTTGTTGGCATGGAGGGGAAGATGAGGCAGCACCTTCTAAGCAGAGCACGTGTATACATATATAC
AAAGACCAGGGAGGTCATAGTGGAGAAAGGCCTTATGAGTGTGGGGAATATAGGAAATTATTTAAGAACA
AGTCCTGCCTCACTGAACCCAGAAGAGATCACAAACACAGGAATGTTCGCACTGGAGAAAGGCCTTATGA
GTGCAGCAAATATGGGAAATTATTTCACCAAAAGCCTACACTCCATATTCATGAGAGATTTCATACTGGG
CAAAAGACCTATGAGTGCAGTGAGTGTGGAAAATCATTTCACCAAAGCTCTTCACTCTTGCAGCGTCAGA
CACTTCACACTAGAGAAAGGCCTTATGAGTGTATTGAATGTGGGAAAGCCTTTGCTGAAAAGTCCAGTCT
CATTAACCACAGGAAAGTTCACTCTGGAGCAAAGCGTTATGAATGCAATGAATGTGGGAAGTCCTTTGCT
TATACATCTAGTCTCATTAAACACAGGAGGATTCACACTGGAGAGAGGCCTTATGAGTGCAGTGAATGTG
GGAGATCCTTTGCTGAAAACTCCAGTCTTATTAAACACTTTGCCAACTTTCTTGTACAAAGTGGTTGATA
TCGGTAAGCCTATCCCTAACCCTCTCCTCGGTCTCGATTCTACGTAGTAATGAACTAGTCCGTAACTTGA
AAGTATTTCGATTTCTTGGCTTTATATATCTTGTGGAAAGGACGAGCTGTTGTGTGTCATCCAGCATCA
