>Addgene plasmid #144863 | TFORF3387 | depositor partial sequence | sequence record 286705 | Barcode
GCTGTTGTGTGTCATCCAGCATCA
